>Addgene plasmid #48324 | pET His6 TEV co-transformation cloning vector (13S-B) | depositor full sequence | sequence record 69806 | Full Sequence
GCTCACTGCCCGCTTTCCAGTCGGGAAACCTGTCGTGCCAGCTGCATTAATGAATCGGCCAACGCGCGGG
GAGAGGCGGTTTGCGTATTGGGCGCCAGGGTGGTTTTTCTTTTCACCAGTGAGACGGGCAACAGCTGATT
GCCCTTCACCGCCTGGCCCTGAGAGAGTTGCAGCAAGCGGTCCACGCTGGTTTGCCCCAGCAGGCGAAAA
TCCTGTTTGATGGTGGTTAACGGCGGGATATAACATGAGCTGTCTTCGGTATCGTCGTATCCCACTACCG
AGATGTCCGCACCAACGCGCAGCCCGGACTCGGTAATGGCGCGCATTGCGCCCAGCGCCATCTGATCGTT
GGCAACCAGCATCGCAGTGGGAACGATGCCCTCATTCAGCATTTGCATGGTTTGTTGAAAACCGGACATG
GCACTCCAGTCGCCTTCCCGTTCCGCTATCGGCTGAATTTGATTGCGAGTGAGATATTTATGCCAGCCAG
CCAGACGCAGACGCGCCGAGACAGAACTTAATGGGCCCGCTAACAGCGCGATTTGCTGGTGACCCAATGC
GACCAGATGCTCCACGCCCAGTCGCGTACCGTCTTCATGGGAGAAAATAATACTGTTGATGGGTGTCTGG
TCAGAGACATCAAGAAATAACGCCGGAACATTAGTGCAGGCAGCTTCCACAGCAATGGCATCCTGGTCAT
CCAGCGGATAGTTAATGATCAGCCCACTGACGCGTTGCGCGAGAAGATTGTGCACCGCCGCTTTACAGGC
TTCGACGCCGCTTCGTTCTACCATCGACACCACCACGCTGGCACCCAGTTGATCGGCGCGAGATTTAATC
GCCGCGACAATTTGCGACGGCGCGTGCAGGGCCAGACTGGAGGTGGCAACGCCAATCAGCAACGACTGTT
TGCCCGCCAGTTGTTGTGCCACGCGGTTGGGAATGTAATTCAGCTCCGCCATCGCCGCTTCCACTTTTTC
CCGCGTTTTCGCAGAAACGTGGCTGGCCTGGTTCACCACGCGGGAAACGGTCTGATAAGAGACACCGGCA
TACTCTGCGACATCGTATAACGTTACTGGTTTCACATTCACCACCCTGAATTGACTCTCTTCCGGGCGCT
ATCATGCCATACCGCGAAAGGTTTTGCGCCATTCGATGGTGTCCGGGATCTCGACGCTCTCCCTTATGCG
ACTCCTGCATTAGGAAATTAATACGACTCACTATAGGGAGAGAATTGTGAGCGGATAACAATTCCCCTGT
AGATTAATTAAGCGGCCGCCCTGCAGGACTCGAGTTCTAGAAATAATTTTGTTTAACTTTAAGAAGGAGA
TATACATATGAAATCTTCTCACCATCACCATCACCATGAAAACCTGTACTTCCAATCCAATATTGGAAGT
GGATAACGGATCCGCGATCGCGGCGCGCCACCTGGTGGCCGGCCGGTACCACGCGTGCGCGCTGATCCGG
CTGCTAACAAAGCCCGAAAGGAAGCTGAGTTGGCTGCTGCCACCGCTGAGCAATAACTAGCATAACCCCT
TGGGGCCTCTAAACGGGTCTTGAGGGGTTTTTTGCTGAAACCTCAGGCATTTGAGAAGCACACGGTCACA
CTGCTTCCGGTAGTCAATAAACCGGTAAACCAGCAATAGACATAAGCGGCTATTTAACGACCCTGCCCTG
AACCGACGACCGGGTCATCGTGGCCGGATCTTGCGGCCCCTCGGCTTGAACGAATTGTTAGACATTATTT
GCCGACTACCTTGGTGATCTCGCCTTTCACGTAATGGACAAATTCTTCCAACTGATCTGCGCGCGAGGCC
AAGCGATCTTCTTCTTGTCCAAGATAAGCCTGTCTAGCTTCAAGTATGACGGGCTGATACTGGGCCGGCA
GGCGCTCCATTGCCCAGTCGGCAGCGACATCCTTCGGCGCGATTTTGCCGGTTACTGCGCTGTACCAAAT
GCGGGACAACGTAAGCACTACATTTCGCTCATCGCCAGCCCAGTCGGGCGGCGAGTTCCATAGCGTTAAG
GTTTCATTTAGCGCCTCAAATAGATCCTGTTCAGGAACCGGATCAAAGAGTTCCTCCGCCGCTGGACCTA
CCAAGGCAACGCTATGTTCTCTTGCTTTTGTCAGCAAGATAGCCAGATCAATGTCGATCGTGGCTGGCTC
GAAGATACCTGCAAGAATGTCATTGCGCTGCCATTCTCCAAATTGCAGTTCGCGCTTAGCTGGATAACGC
CACGGAATGATGTCGTCGTGCACAACAATGGTGACTTCTACAGCGCGGAGAATCTCGCTCTCTCCAGGGG
AAGCCGAAGTTTCCAAAAGGTCGTTGATCAAAGCTCGCCGCGTTGTTTCATCAAGCCTTACGGTCACCGT
AACCAGCAAATCAATATCACTGTGCGGCTTCAGGCCGCCATCCACTGCGGAGCCGTACAAATGTACGGCC
AGCAACGTCGGTTCGAGATGGCGCTCGATGACGCCAACTACCTCTGATAGTTGAGTCGATACTTCGGCGA
TCACCGCTTCCCTCATACTCTTCCTTTTTCATTATTATTGAAGCATTTATCAGGGTTATTGTCTCATGAG
CGGATACATATTTGAATGTATTTAGAAAAATAAACAAATAGCTAGCTCACTCGGTCGCTACGCTCCGGGC
GTGAGACTGCGGCGGGCGCTGCGGACACATACAAAGTTACCCACAGATTCCGTGGATAAGCAGGGGACTA
ACATGTGAGGCAAAACAGCAGGGCCGCGCCGGTGGCGTTTTTCCATAGGCTCCGCCCTCCTGCCAGAGTT
CACATAAACAGACGCTTTTCCGGTGCATCTGTGGGAGCCGTGAGGCTCAACCATGAATCTGACAGTACGG
GCGAAACCCGACAGGACTTAAAGATCCCCACCGTTTCCGGCGGGTCGCTCCCTCTTGCGCTCTCCTGTTC
CGACCCTGCCGTTTACCGGATACCTGTTCCGCCTTTCTCCCTTACGGGAAGTGTGGCGCTTTCTCATAGC
TCACACACTGGTATCTCGGCTCGGTGTAGGTCGTTCGCTCCAAGCTGGGCTGTAAGCAAGAACTCCCCGT
TCAGCCCGACTGCTGCGCCTTATCCGGTAACTGTTCACTTGAGTCCAACCCGGAAAAGCACGGTAAAACG
CCACTGGCAGCAGCCATTGGTAACTGGGAGTTCGCAGAGGATTTGTTTAGCTAAACACGCGGTTGCTCTT
GAAGTGTGCGCCAAAGTCCGGCTACACTGGAAGGACAGATTTGGTTGCTGTGCTCTGCGAAAGCCAGTTA
CCACGGTTAAGCAGTTCCCCAACTGACTTAACCTTCGATCAAACCACCTCCCCAGGTGGTTTTTTCGTTT
ACAGGGCAAAAGATTACGCGCAGAAAAAAAGGATCTCAAGAAGATCCTTTGATCTTTTCTACTGAACCGC
TCTTGATTTCAGTGCAATTTATCTCTTCAAATGTAGCACCTGAAGTCAGCCCCATACGATATAAGTTGTA
ATTCTCATGTTAGTCATGCCCCGCGCCCACCGGAAGGAGCTGACTGGGTTGAAGGCTCTCAAGGGCATCG
GTCGAGATCCCGGTGCCTAATGAGTGAGCTAACTTACATTAATTGCGTTGC
Features (pLannotate 1.2.2; 15 found; start..end, strand, type, name):
      3..1085    -  CDS            lacI: lac repressor; lacI; The lac repressor binds to the lac operator to inhibit transcription in E. coli. This inhibition can be relieved by adding lactose or isopropyl-β-D-thiogalactopyranoside (IPTG).
   1086..1163    -  promoter       lacI promoter: lacI
   1171..1206    -  CDS            TcR (fragment): tetracycline efflux protein; tet; confers resistance to tetracycline
   1209..1227    +  promoter       T7 promoter: promoter for bacteriophage T7 RNA polymerase
   1235..1251    +  protein_bind   lac operator: The lac repressor binds to the lac operator to inhibit transcription in E. coli. This inhibition can be relieved by adding lactose or isopropyl-β-D-thiogalactopyranoside (IPTG). lac repressor encoded by lacI
   1308..1330    +  RBS            RBS: efficient ribosome binding site from bacteriophage T7 gene 10 (Olins and Rangwala, 1989)
   1350..1367    +  CDS            6xHis: 6xHis affinity tag
   1368..1384    +  CDS            TEV site (fragment): tobacco etch virus (TEV) protease recognition and cleavage site
   1470..1519    +  CDS            SET1 (fragment): solubility-enhancement tag derived from T7 phage gene 10B
   1527..1574    +  terminator     T7 terminator: transcription terminator for bacteriophage T7 RNA polymerase
   1748..2536    -  CDS            aadA: S3AD_ECOLX - Experimental evidence at protein level: Swiss-Prot protein existence level 1. Mediates bacterial resistance to the antibiotics streptomycin and spectinomycin. From Escherichia coli.
   2537..2628    -  promoter       AmpR promoter: bla
   2676..3414    -  rep_origin     CloDF13 ori: Plasmids containing the CloDF13 (CDF) origin of replication can be propagated in E. coli cells that contain additional plasmids with compatible origins.
   3511..3575    -  CDS            TcR (fragment): tetracycline efflux protein; tet; confers resistance to tetracycline
   3590..3611    -  protein_bind   CAP binding site: CAP binding activates transcription in the presence of cAMP. E. coli catabolite activator protein
