[The description below was written by a language model from this plasmid's Addgene catalogue record and pLannotate feature annotations shown in this document.]
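Description:
pET His6 TEV co-transformation cloning vector (13S-B) is a 3,621 bp empty bacterial expression backbone of the pET family, modelled on the Novagen Duet system and intended for co-expressing several proteins in E. coli from separate, compatible plasmids. It replicates from the CloDF13 (CDF) origin, recorded as low copy, and is selected with spectinomycin through an aadA gene driven by the AmpR (bla) promoter. Because CDF is compatible with other origins, the vector can coexist with its sister plasmids: the 13K series (ColA origin, kanamycin resistance) and the 2-series transfer vectors (ColE1 origin, ampicillin resistance).

The expression cassette consists of a T7 promoter followed by a lac operator, the phage T7 gene 10 ribosome binding site, an N-terminal His6 tag, a TEV protease recognition site and a T7 terminator. A plasmid-borne lacI gene with its own promoter supplies repressor, so expression depends on T7 RNA polymerase and is IPTG-inducible. No insert is present. Genes are introduced by ligation-independent cloning after linearising the vector with SspI, which yields a fusion whose His6 tag can be removed with TEV protease. The short TcR and SET1 fragments and the CAP binding site in the annotation appear to be backbone remnants or partial matches rather than functional parts.

According to the depositor, the series was tuned so that each co-transformed gene expresses at roughly equal levels. 13S vectors express best when a 2-series plasmid, even an empty one, is also present. Genes in the CDF vector express at very slightly lower levels, so the depositor suggests it as the place for the His6-tagged subunit when pulling down stoichiometric complexes. Polycistronic expression through the 2-series vectors is offered as a fallback if co-transformation fails.
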