Addgene plasmid #48324: pET His6 TEV co-transformation cloning vector (13S-B)
Purpose: (Empty Backbone)
Depositing lab: Scott Gradia. Depositing organization: University of California, Berkeley.
Backbone
  Vector backbone: pET
  Backbone size (bp): 3621
  Vector type: Bacterial Expression
  Tag / fusion protein: His6 (N terminal on backbone)
Growth in bacteria
  Bacterial resistance: Spectinomycin, 50 μg/mL
  Growth temperature: 37°C
  Growth strain: XL1 Blue
  Copy number: Low Copy
Gene/Insert
  Gene/Insert name: None
Terms and licenses: Academic/Nonprofit Terms; Industry Terms: Not Available to Industry
Depositor comments: This plasmid is an empty vector to be used with a LIC cloning protocol.It has a TEV cleavable His6 fusion tag on the N-terminus and a Spec resistance. To clone into this vector, add LIC fusion tags to the 5' end of your PCR primers. Forward - 5'TACTTCCAATCCAATGCA3' Reverse - 5'TTATCCACTTCCAATGTTATTA3' Linearize the plasmid with SspI and gel purify. When digesting the DNA with T4 polymerase for LIC, use dCTP for insert and dGTP for vector. The 13-series vectors were designed to enable rapid cloning for a co-expression system. Vectors are based on Novagen's Duet system. Each gene is expressed on its own vector, which has been optimized so that each gene expresses at approximately equal levels. The 13-series vectors are all compatible with 2-series transfer vectors, so if cotransformation fails, there is a readily available backup in polycistronic expression. 13S CDF origin SpecR13K ColA origin KanR2-series transfer ColE1 origin AmpR13S vectors must be cotransformed with a 2-series vector for optimal expression (that is, the presence of an empty 2A-T vector enhances expression of a gene in 13S). For triple expressions, the proteins all seem to express at approximately equal levels. Genes in the CDF vector consistently express at very slightly lower levels, so if you're trying to pull down stoichiometric complexes, it's probably best to put His6-fusion protein in this vector. More information on this vector can be found through http://qb3.berkeley.edu/qb3/macrolab/
How to cite: pET His6 TEV co-transformation cloning vector (13S-B) was a gift from Scott Gradia (Addgene plasmid # 48324 ; http://n2t.net/addgene:48324 ; RRID:Addgene_48324)
