>Addgene plasmid #48324 | pET His6 TEV co-transformation cloning vector (13S-B) | addgene partial sequence | sequence record 71750 | LacI-R 5'-GGCATACTCTGCGACATCGT-3'
CATTCACCACCCTGAATTGACTCTCTTCCGGGCGCTATCATGCCATACCGCGAAAGGTTTTGCGCCATTC
GATGGTGTCCGGGATCTCGACGCTCTCCCTTATGCGACTCCTGCATTAGGAAATTAATACGACTCACTAT
AGGGAGAGAATTGTGAGCGGATAACAATTCCCCTGTAGATTAATTAAGCGGCCGCCCTGCAGGACTCGAG
TTCTAGAAATAATTTTGTTTAACTTTAAGAAGGAGATATACATATGAAATCTTCTCACCATCACCATCAC
CATGAAAACCTGTACTTCCAATCCAATATTGGAAGTGGATAACGGATCCGCGATCGCGGCGCGCCACCTG
GTGGCCGGCCGGTACCACGCGTGCGCGCTGATCCGGCTGCTAACAAAGCCCGAAAGGAAGCTGAGTTGGC
TGCTGCCACCGCTGAGCAATAACTAGCATAACCCCTTGGGGCCTCTAAACGGGTCTTGAGGGGTTTTTTG
CTGAAACCTCAGGCATTTGAGAAGCACACGGTCACACTGCTTCCGGTAGTCAATAAACCGGTAAACCAGC
AATAGACATAAGCGGCTATTTAACGACCCTGCCCTGAACCGACGACCGGGTCATCGTGGCCGGATCTTGC
GGCCCCTCGGCTTGAACGAATTGTTAGACATTATTTGCCGACTACCTTGGTGATCTCGCCTTTCACGTAA
TGGACAAATTCTTCCAACTGATCTGCGCGCGAGGCCAAGCGATCTTCTTCTTGTCCAAGATAAGCCTGTC
TAGCTTCAAGTATGACGGGCTGATACTGGGCCGGCAGGCGCTCCATTGCCCAGTCGGCAGCGACATCCTT
CGGCGCGATTTTGCCGGTTACTGCGCTGTACCAAATGCGGGACAACGTAAGCACTACATTTCGCTCATCG
CCAGCCCAGTCGGGCGGCGAGTTCCATAGCGTTAAGGTTTCATTTAGCGCCTCAAATAGATCCTGTTCAG
GAACCGGATCAAAGAGTTCCTCCGCCGCTGGACC
